Addgene plasmid #48657: DS-SPcasN-
Purpose: Bacterial nuclease-null SP Cas9 expression
Depositing lab: George Church. Depositing organization: Harvard Medical School. Publication: Orthogonal Cas9 proteins for RNA-guided gene regulation and editing. Esvelt KM, Mali P, Braff JL, Moosburner M, Yaung SJ, Church GM. Nat Methods. 2013 Sep 29. doi: 10.1038/nmeth.2681. PubMed 24076762.
Backbone
  Vector backbone: cloDF13-aadA
  Total vector size (bp): 6806
  Vector type: Bacterial Expression, CRISPR
Growth in bacteria
  Bacterial resistance: Spectinomycin, 50 μg/mL
  Growth temperature: 37°C
  Growth strain: DH5alpha
  Copy number: Unknown
Gene/Insert 1
  Gene/Insert name: Cas9, nuclease-null
  Species: S. pyogenes
  Insert size (bp): 4100
  Mutation: D to A, DH to AA, N to A
  Promoter: proC
  Cloning method: Unknown
  Sequencing primers: 5′ rrnB-T2-term; 3′ StrepPyoCas9-5UTR-F
Gene/Insert 2
  Gene/Insert name: tracrRNA precursor
  Species: S. pyogenes
  Insert size (bp): 100
  Promoter: tracdrRNA promoter
  Cloning method: Unknown
  Sequencing primers: 5′ Unknown; 3′ StrepPyoCas9-5UTR-F
Terms and licenses: Academic/Nonprofit Terms; Industry Terms: Not Available to Industry
How to cite: DS-SPcasN- was a gift from George Church (Addgene plasmid # 48657)
