[The description below was written by a language model from this plasmid's Addgene catalogue record and pLannotate feature annotations shown in this document.]
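Description:
DS-SPcasN- is a bacterial expression plasmid for a nuclease-null Streptococcus pyogenes Cas9, built on a cloDF13-aadA backbone with a catalogued size of 6,806 bp. It replicates from the CloDF13 (CDF) origin, which is compatible with other common E. coli origins and so allows co-maintenance with additional plasmids. Selection is with spectinomycin through the aadA aminoglycoside adenylyltransferase gene, which is annotated downstream of a bla (AmpR) promoter.

The main insert is a roughly 4.1 kb Cas9 coding sequence annotated as Cas9m4. It carries the D10A, D839A, H840A and N863A substitutions, which abolish endonuclease activity while preserving RNA-guided DNA binding. The record gives proC as its promoter, and an rrnB T2 terminator lies upstream of the cassette, presumably insulating it from read-through. Downstream of Cas9 is the S. pyogenes tracrRNA precursor, listed as expressed from its own tracrRNA promoter. This is followed by a fragment of the J23119 constitutive promoter and a single annotated S. pyogenes CRISPR direct repeat; the tables annotate no spacer. The plasmid therefore supplies the protein and tracrRNA components for RNA-guided DNA binding in bacteria without cleavage, consistent with use in gene regulation and with the source work on orthogonal Cas9 proteins.

The two sequence records disagree. The depositor sequence matches the 6,806 bp design with an intact Cas9 gene. The repository's sequencing result is 12,792 nt and shows the Cas9 reading frame split into two fragments by an insertion of about 6 kb. That insertion carries tnpR and tnpA, annotated as Tn1000 transposon genes, which suggests a transposon insertion in the sequenced isolate. An Alternaria ALTA2 match within this region is probably a spurious annotation.
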