Features (pLannotate 1.2.2; 8 found; start..end, strand, type, name):
    153..180     +  terminator     rrnB T2 terminator: transcription terminator T2 from the E. coli rrnB gene
    377..4480    +  CDS            Cas9m4: catalytically dead mutant of the Cas9 endonuclease from the Streptococcus pyogenes Type II CRISPR/Cas system RNA-guided DNA-binding protein that lacks endonuclease activity due to the mutations D10A, D839A, H840A, and N863A (Mali et al., 2013)
   4551..4629    +  misc_RNA       tracrRNA: trans-activating CRISPR RNA for the Streptococcus pyogenes CRISPR/Cas9 system
   4794..4818    +  promoter       J23119(SpeI) promoter (fragment): bacterial promoter (Registry of Standard Biological Parts BBa J23119) modified to end with an SpeI site
   4845..4880    +  repeat_region  DR: direct repeat for the Streptococcus pyogenes CRISPR/Cas system
   5062..5800    +  rep_origin     CloDF13 ori: Plasmids containing the CloDF13 (CDF) origin of replication can be propagated in E. coli cells that contain additional plasmids with compatible origins.
   5848..5939    +  promoter       AmpR promoter: bla
   5940..6731    +  CDS            SmR: aminoglycoside adenylyltransferase (Murphy, 1985); aadA; confers resistance to spectinomycin and streptomycin
>Addgene plasmid #48657 | DS-SPcasN- | depositor full sequence | sequence record 71727 | DS-SPcasN- sequence 6806 bps
ACCAGGCACGCCTAACCGTCAGTGAGATTGGATGAGTGAACGATATTGATCGAGAAGAGCCCTGCGCAGC
CGCTGCCGTGCCTGCAGGAAGCAACGGCCCGGAGGGTGGCGGGCAGGACGCCCGCCATAAACTGCCAGGC
ATCAAATTAAGCAGAAGGCCATCCTGACGGATGGCCTTTTTGCGTTTCTACAAACTCTGCTAGCTTCTAG
AGCACAGCTAACACCACGTCGTCCCTATCTGCTGCCCTAGGTCTATGAGTGGTTGCTGGATAACTTTACG
GGCATGCATAAGGCTCGTATGATATATTCAGGGAGACCACAACGGTTTCCCTCTACAAATAATTTTGTTT
AACTTTTACTAGAGGAGGAGGCAAAAATGGACAAGAAGTACTCCATTGGGCTCGCTATCGGCACAAACAG
CGTCGGCTGGGCCGTCATTACGGACGAGTACAAGGTGCCGAGCAAAAAATTCAAAGTTCTGGGCAATACC
GATCGCCACAGCATAAAGAAGAACCTCATTGGCGCCCTCCTGTTCGACTCCGGGGAGACGGCCGAAGCCA
CGCGGCTCAAAAGAACAGCACGGCGCAGATATACCCGCAGAAAGAATCGGATCTGCTACCTGCAGGAGAT
CTTTAGTAATGAGATGGCTAAGGTGGATGACTCTTTCTTCCATAGGCTGGAGGAGTCCTTTTTGGTGGAG
GAGGATAAAAAGCACGAGCGCCACCCAATCTTTGGCAATATCGTGGACGAGGTGGCGTACCATGAAAAGT
ACCCAACCATATATCATCTGAGGAAGAAGCTTGTAGACAGTACTGATAAGGCTGACTTGCGGTTGATCTA
TCTCGCGCTGGCGCATATGATCAAATTTCGGGGACACTTCCTCATCGAGGGGGACCTGAACCCAGACAAC
AGCGATGTCGACAAACTCTTTATCCAACTGGTTCAGACTTACAATCAGCTTTTCGAAGAGAACCCGATCA
ACGCATCCGGAGTTGACGCCAAAGCAATCCTGAGCGCTAGGCTGTCCAAATCCCGGCGGCTCGAAAACCT
CATCGCACAGCTCCCTGGGGAGAAGAAGAACGGCCTGTTTGGTAATCTTATCGCCCTGTCACTCGGGCTG
ACCCCCAACTTTAAATCTAACTTCGACCTGGCCGAAGATGCCAAGCTTCAACTGAGCAAAGACACCTACG
ATGATGATCTCGACAATCTGCTGGCCCAGATCGGCGACCAGTACGCAGACCTTTTTTTGGCGGCAAAGAA
CCTGTCAGACGCCATTCTGCTGAGTGATATTCTGCGAGTGAACACGGAGATCACCAAAGCTCCGCTGAGC
GCTAGTATGATCAAGCGCTATGATGAGCACCACCAAGACTTGACTTTGCTGAAGGCCCTTGTCAGACAGC
AACTGCCTGAGAAGTACAAGGAAATTTTCTTCGATCAGTCTAAAAATGGCTACGCCGGATACATTGACGG
CGGAGCAAGCCAGGAGGAATTTTACAAATTTATTAAGCCCATCTTGGAAAAAATGGACGGCACCGAGGAG
CTGCTGGTAAAGCTTAACAGAGAAGATCTGTTGCGCAAACAGCGCACTTTCGACAATGGAAGCATCCCCC
ACCAGATTCACCTGGGCGAACTGCACGCTATCCTCAGGCGGCAAGAGGATTTCTACCCCTTTTTGAAAGA
TAACAGGGAAAAGATTGAGAAAATCCTCACATTTCGGATACCCTACTATGTAGGCCCCCTCGCCCGGGGA
AATTCCAGATTCGCGTGGATGACTCGCAAATCAGAAGAGACCATCACTCCCTGGAACTTCGAGGAAGTCG
TGGATAAGGGGGCCTCTGCCCAGTCCTTCATCGAAAGGATGACTAACTTTGATAAAAATCTGCCTAACGA
AAAGGTGCTTCCTAAACACTCTCTGCTGTACGAGTACTTCACAGTTTATAACGAGCTCACCAAGGTCAAA
TACGTCACAGAAGGGATGAGAAAGCCAGCATTCCTGTCTGGAGAGCAGAAGAAAGCTATCGTGGACCTCC
TCTTCAAGACGAACCGGAAAGTTACCGTGAAACAGCTCAAAGAAGACTATTTCAAAAAGATTGAATGTTT
CGACTCTGTTGAAATCAGCGGAGTGGAGGATCGCTTCAACGCATCCCTGGGAACGTATCACGATCTCCTG
AAAATCATTAAAGACAAGGACTTCCTGGACAATGAGGAGAACGAGGACATTCTTGAGGACATTGTCCTCA
CCCTTACGTTGTTTGAAGATAGGGAGATGATTGAAGAACGCTTGAAAACTTACGCTCATCTCTTCGACGA
CAAAGTCATGAAACAGCTCAAGAGGCGCCGATATACAGGATGGGGGCGGCTGTCAAGAAAACTGATCAAT
GGGATCCGAGACAAGCAGAGTGGAAAGACAATCCTGGATTTTCTTAAGTCCGATGGATTTGCCAACCGGA
ACTTCATGCAGTTGATCCATGATGACTCTCTCACCTTTAAGGAGGACATCCAGAAAGCACAAGTTTCTGG
CCAGGGGGACAGTCTTCACGAGCACATCGCTAATCTTGCAGGTAGCCCAGCTATCAAAAAGGGAATACTG
CAGACCGTTAAGGTCGTGGATGAACTCGTCAAAGTAATGGGAAGGCATAAGCCCGAGAATATCGTTATCG
AGATGGCCCGAGAGAACCAAACTACCCAGAAGGGACAGAAGAACAGTAGGGAAAGGATGAAGAGGATTGA
AGAGGGTATAAAAGAACTGGGGTCCCAAATCCTTAAGGAACACCCAGTTGAAAACACCCAGCTTCAGAAT
GAGAAGCTCTACCTGTACTACCTGCAGAACGGCAGGGACATGTACGTGGATCAGGAACTGGACATCAATC
GGCTCTCCGACTACGACGTGGCTGCTATCGTGCCCCAGTCTTTTCTCAAAGATGATTCTATTGATAATAA
AGTGTTGACAAGATCCGATAAAGCTAGAGGGAAGAGTGATAACGTCCCCTCAGAAGAAGTTGTCAAGAAA
ATGAAAAATTATTGGCGGCAGCTGCTGAACGCCAAACTGATCACACAACGGAAGTTCGATAATCTGACTA
AGGCTGAACGAGGTGGCCTGTCTGAGTTGGATAAAGCCGGCTTCATCAAAAGGCAGCTTGTTGAGACACG
CCAGATCACCAAGCACGTGGCCCAAATTCTCGATTCACGCATGAACACCAAGTACGATGAAAATGACAAA
CTGATTCGAGAGGTGAAAGTTATTACTCTGAAGTCTAAGCTGGTCTCAGATTTCAGAAAGGACTTTCAGT
TTTATAAGGTGAGAGAGATCAACAATTACCACCATGCGCATGATGCCTACCTGAATGCAGTGGTAGGCAC
TGCACTTATCAAAAAATATCCCAAGCTTGAATCTGAATTTGTTTACGGAGACTATAAAGTGTACGATGTT
AGGAAAATGATCGCAAAGTCTGAGCAGGAAATAGGCAAGGCCACCGCTAAGTACTTCTTTTACAGCAATA
TTATGAATTTTTTCAAGACCGAGATTACACTGGCCAATGGAGAGATTCGGAAGCGACCACTTATCGAAAC
AAACGGAGAAACAGGAGAAATCGTGTGGGACAAGGGTAGGGATTTCGCGACAGTCCGGAAGGTCCTGTCC
ATGCCGCAGGTGAACATCGTTAAAAAGACCGAAGTACAGACCGGAGGCTTCTCCAAGGAAAGTATCCTCC
CGAAAAGGAACAGCGACAAGCTGATCGCACGCAAAAAAGATTGGGACCCCAAGAAATACGGCGGATTCGA
TTCTCCTACAGTCGCTTACAGTGTACTGGTTGTGGCCAAAGTGGAGAAAGGGAAGTCTAAAAAACTCAAA
AGCGTCAAGGAACTGCTGGGCATCACAATCATGGAGCGATCAAGCTTCGAAAAAAACCCCATCGACTTTC
TCGAGGCGAAAGGATATAAAGAGGTCAAAAAAGACCTCATCATTAAGCTTCCCAAGTACTCTCTCTTTGA
GCTTGAAAACGGCCGGAAACGAATGCTCGCTAGTGCGGGCGAGCTGCAGAAAGGTAACGAGCTGGCACTG
CCCTCTAAATACGTTAATTTCTTGTATCTGGCCAGCCACTATGAAAAGCTCAAAGGGTCTCCCGAAGATA
ATGAGCAGAAGCAGCTGTTCGTGGAACAACACAAACACTACCTTGATGAGATCATCGAGCAAATAAGCGA
ATTCTCCAAAAGAGTGATCCTCGCCGACGCTAACCTCGATAAGGTGCTTTCTGCTTACAATAAGCACAGG
GATAAGCCCATCAGGGAGCAGGCAGAAAACATTATCCACTTGTTTACTCTGACCAACTTGGGCGCGCCTG
CAGCCTTCAAGTACTTCGACACCACCATAGACAGAAAGCGGTACACCTCTACAAAGGAGGTCCTGGACGC
CACACTGATTCATCAGTCAATTACGGGGCTCTATGAAACAAGAATCGACCTCTCTCAGCTCGGTGGAGAC
TAACCGGCTGATAAATTTCTTTGAATTTCTCCTTGATTATTTGTTATAAATGTTATAAAATAATCTTGTT
GGAACCATTCAAAACAGCATAGCAAGTTAAAATAAGGCTAGTCCGTTATCAACTTGAAAAAGTGGCACCG
AGTCGGTGCTTTTTTTGATACTTCTATTCTACTCTGACTGCAAACCAAAAAAACAAGCGCTTTCAAAACG
CTTGTTTTATCATTTTTAGGGAAATTAATCTCTTAATCCTTTTATCATTCTACATTTAGGCGCTGCCATC
TTGGGACAATGAAAACGTTAGTCATGGCGCGCCTTGACGGCTAGCTCAGTCCTAGGTACAGTGCTAGCTT
AATTAGTCTACGAGGTTTTAGAGCTATGCTGTTTTGAATGGTCCCAAAACCTGCAGACAAGCCCGGCCGG
CCTAAGGCGATGCCCCCTCGACCTCGATCAGGGAGGCGTTCAGGACGACTCACAAAGAAAGCCGGGCAAT
GCCCGGCTTTTTCCACGCCTCCTGGGCTGACTTCAGGTGCTACATTTGAAGAGATAAATTGCACTGAAAT
CTAGAGCGGTTCAGTAGAAAAGATCAAAGGATCTTCTTGAGATCCTTTTTTTCTGCGCGTAATCTTTTGC
CCTGTAAACGAAAAAACCACCTGGGGAGGTGGTTTGATCGAAGGTTAAGTCAGTTGGGGAACTGCTTAAC
CGTGGTAACTGGCTTTCGCAGAGCACAGCAACCAAATCTGTCCTTCCAGTGTAGCCGGACTTTGGCGCAC
ACTTCAAGAGCAACCGCGTGTTTAGCTAAACAAATCCTCTGCGAACTCCCAGTTACCAATGGCTGCTGCC
AGTGGCGTTTTACCGTGCTTTTCCGGGTTGGACTCAAGTGAACAGTTACCGGATAAGGCGCAGCAGTCGG
GCTGAACGGGGAGTTCTTGCTTACAGCCCAGCTTGGAGCGAACGACCTACACCGAGCCGAGATACCAGTG
TGTGAGCTATGAGAAAGCGCCACACTTCCCGTAAGGGAGAAAGGCGGAACAGGTATCCGGTAAACGGCAG
GGTCGGAACAGGAGAGCGCAAGAGGGAGCGACCCGCCGGAAACGGTGGGGATCTTTAAGTCCTGTCGGGT
TTCGCCCGTACTGTCAGATTCATGGTTGAGCCTCACGGCTCCCACAGATGCACCGGAAAAGCGTCTGTTT
ATGTGAACTCTGGCAGGAGGGCGGAGCCTATGGAAAAACGCCACCGGCGCGGCCCTGCTGTTTTGCCTCA
CATGTTAGTCCCCTGCTTATCCACGGAATCTGTGGGTAACTTTGTATGTGTCCGCAGCGCCCGCCGCAGT
CTCACGCCCGGAGCGTAGCGACCGAGTGAGCTAGCTATTTGTTTATTTTTCTAAATACATTCAAATATGT
ATCCGCTCATGAGACAATAACCCTGATAAATGCTTCAATAATATTGAAAAAGGAAGAGTATGAGGGAAGC
GGTGATCGCCGAAGTATCGACTCAACTATCAGAGGTAGTTGGCGTCATCGAGCGCCATCTCGAACCGACG
TTGCTGGCCGTACATTTGTACGGCTCCGCAGTGGATGGCGGCCTGAAGCCACACAGTGATATTGATTTGC
TGGTTACGGTGACCGTAAGGCTTGATGAAACAACGCGGCGAGCTTTGATCAACGACCTTTTGGAAACTTC
GGCTTCCCCTGGAGAGAGCGAGATTCTCCGCGCTGTAGAAGTCACCATTGTTGTGCACGACGACATCATT
CCGTGGCGTTATCCAGCTAAGCGCGAACTGCAATTTGGAGAATGGCAGCGCAATGACATTCTTGCAGGTA
TCTTCGAGCCAGCCACGATCGACATTGATCTGGCTATCTTGCTGACAAAAGCAAGAGAACATAGCGTTGC
CTTGGTAGGTCCAGCGGCGGAGGAACTCTTTGATCCGGTTCCTGAACAGGATCTATTTGAGGCGCTAAAT
GAAACCTTAACGCTATGGAACTCGCCGCCCGACTGGGCTGGCGATGAGCGAAATGTAGTGCTTACGTTGT
CCCGCATTTGGTACAGCGCAGTAACCGGCAAAATCGCGCCGAAGGATGTCGCTGCCGACTGGGCAATGGA
GCGCCTGCCGGCCCAGTATCAGCCCGTCATACTTGAAGCTAGACAGGCTTATCTTGGACAAGAAGAAGAT
CGCTTGGCCTCGCGCGCAGATCAGTTGGAAGAATTTGTCCACTACGTGAAAGGCGAGATCACCAAGGTAG
TCGGCAAATAATGTCTAACAATTCGTTCAAGCCGAGGGGCCGCAAGATCCGGCCACGATGACCCGGTCGT
CGGTTCAGGGCAGGGT
