Features (pLannotate 1.2.2; 12 found; start..end, strand, type, name):
    274..301     +  terminator     rrnB T2 terminator: transcription terminator T2 from the E. coli rrnB gene
    498..2064    +  CDS            Cas9m4 (fragment): catalytically dead mutant of the Cas9 endonuclease from the Streptococcus pyogenes Type II CRISPR/Cas system RNA-guided DNA-binding protein that lacks endonuclease activity due to the mutations D10A, D839A, H840A, and N863A (Mali et al., 2013)
   3001..3552    -  CDS            ALTA2: ALTA2_ALTAL - Experimental evidence at protein level: Swiss-Prot protein existence level 1. From Alternaria alternata (Alternaria rot fungus) (Torula alternata).
   4291..4839    -  CDS            tnpR: TNR1_ECOLI - Experimental evidence at protein level: Swiss-Prot protein existence level 1. This protein catalyzes the site-specific recombination of the transposon and also regulates its frequency of transposition. From Escherichia coli (strain K12).
   5003..8008    +  CDS            tnpA: TNPA_ECOLI - Protein inferred from homology: Swiss-Prot protein existence level 3. Required for transposition of transposon Tn1000. From Escherichia coli (strain K12).
   8045..10587   +  CDS            Cas9m4 (fragment): catalytically dead mutant of the Cas9 endonuclease from the Streptococcus pyogenes Type II CRISPR/Cas system RNA-guided DNA-binding protein that lacks endonuclease activity due to the mutations D10A, D839A, H840A, and N863A (Mali et al., 2013)
  10658..10736   +  misc_RNA       tracrRNA: trans-activating CRISPR RNA for the Streptococcus pyogenes CRISPR/Cas9 system
  10901..10925   +  promoter       J23119(SpeI) promoter (fragment): bacterial promoter (Registry of Standard Biological Parts BBa J23119) modified to end with an SpeI site
  10952..10987   +  repeat_region  DR: direct repeat for the Streptococcus pyogenes CRISPR/Cas system
  11169..11907   +  rep_origin     CloDF13 ori: Plasmids containing the CloDF13 (CDF) origin of replication can be propagated in E. coli cells that contain additional plasmids with compatible origins.
  11955..12046   +  promoter       AmpR promoter: bla
  12047..43      +  CDS            aadA (across the origin): S3AD_ECOLX - Experimental evidence at protein level: Swiss-Prot protein existence level 1. Mediates bacterial resistance to the antibiotics streptomycin and spectinomycin. From Escherichia coli.
>Addgene plasmid #48657 | DS-SPcasN- | addgene full sequence | sequence record 256450 | Addgene NGS Result
TGTCCACTACGTGAAAGGCGAGATCACCAAGGTAGTCGGCAAATAATGTCTAACAATTCGTTCAAGCCGA
GGGGCCGCAAGATCCGGCCACGATGACCCGGTCGTCGGTTCAGGGCAGGGTACCAGGCACGCCTAACCGT
CAGTGAGATTGGATGAGTGAACGATATTGATCGAGAAGAGCCCTGCGCAGCCGCTGCCGTGCCTGCAGGA
AGCAACGGCCCGGAGGGTGGCGGGCAGGACGCCCGCCATAAACTGCCAGGCATCAAATTAAGCAGAAGGC
CATCCTGACGGATGGCCTTTTTGCGTTTCTACAAACTCTGCTAGCTTCTAGAGCACAGCTAACACCACGT
CGTCCCTATCTGCTGCCCTAGGTCTATGAGTGGTTGCTGGATAACTTTACGGGCATGCATAAGGCTCGTA
TGATATATTCAGGGAGACCACAACGGTTTCCCTCTACAAATAATTTTGTTTAACTTTTACTAGAGGAGGA
GGCAAAAATGGACAAGAAGTACTCCATTGGGCTCGCTATCGGCACAAACAGCGTCGGCTGGGCCGTCATT
ACGGACGAGTACAAGGTGCCGAGCAAAAAATTCAAAGTTCTGGGCAATACCGATCGCCACAGCATAAAGA
AGAACCTCATTGGCGCCCTCCTGTTCGACTCCGGGGAGACGGCCGAAGCCACGCGGCTCAAAAGAACAGC
ACGGCGCAGATATACCCGCAGAAAGAATCGGATCTGCTACCTGCAGGAGATCTTTAGTAATGAGATGGCT
AAGGTGGATGACTCTTTCTTCCATAGGCTGGAGGAGTCCTTTTTGGTGGAGGAGGATAAAAAGCACGAGC
GCCACCCAATCTTTGGCAATATCGTGGACGAGGTGGCGTACCATGAAAAGTACCCAACCATATATCATCT
GAGGAAGAAGCTTGTAGACAGTACTGATAAGGCTGACTTGCGGTTGATCTATCTCGCGCTGGCGCATATG
ATCAAATTTCGGGGACACTTCCTCATCGAGGGGGACCTGAACCCAGACAACAGCGATGTCGACAAACTCT
TTATCCAACTGGTTCAGACTTACAATCAGCTTTTCGAAGAGAACCCGATCAACGCATCCGGAGTTGACGC
CAAAGCAATCCTGAGCGCTAGGCTGTCCAAATCCCGGCGGCTCGAAAACCTCATCGCACAGCTCCCTGGG
GAGAAGAAGAACGGCCTGTTTGGTAATCTTATCGCCCTGTCACTCGGGCTGACCCCCAACTTTAAATCTA
ACTTCGACCTGGCCGAAGATGCCAAGCTTCAACTGAGCAAAGACACCTACGATGATGATCTCGACAATCT
GCTGGCCCAGATCGGCGACCAGTACGCAGACCTTTTTTTGGCGGCAAAGAACCTGTCAGACGCCATTCTG
CTGAGTGATATTCTGCGAGTGAACACGGAGATCACCAAAGCTCCGCTGAGCGCTAGTATGATCAAGCGCT
ATGATGAGCACCACCAAGACTTGACTTTGCTGAAGGCCCTTGTCAGACAGCAACTGCCTGAGAAGTACAA
GGAAATTTTCTTCGATCAGTCTAAAAATGGCTACGCCGGATACATTGACGGCGGAGCAAGCCAGGAGGAA
TTTTACAAATTTATTAAGCCCATCTTGGAAAAAATGGACGGCACCGAGGAGCTGCTGGTAAAGCTTAACA
GAGAAGATCTGTTGCGCAAACAGCGCACTTTCGACAATGGAAGCATCCCCCACCAGATTCACCTGGGCGA
ACTGCACGCTATCCTCAGGCGGCAAGAGGATTTCTACCCCTTTTTGAAAGATAACAGGGAAAAGATTGAG
AAAATCCTCACATTTCGGATACCCTACTATGTAGGCCCCCTCGCCCGGGGAAATTCCAGATTCGCGTGGA
TGACTCGCAAATCAGAAGAGACCATCACTCCCTGGAACTTCGAGGAAGTCGTGGATAAGGGGGCCTCTGC
CCAGTCCTTCATCGAAAGGATGACTAACTTTGATAAAAATCTGCCTAACGAAAAGGTGCTTCCTAAACAC
TCTCTGCTGTACGAGTACTTCACAGTTTATAACGGGGTTTGAGGGCCAATGGAACGAAAACGTACGTTTA
TGGTATAACTTATTGATTATAATACAGTATACAAAGGTCCCTTTTCAGGGACCCTTTCGTATGTTGTAGC
TGATTTTATTTTCTTCTTTTCTTTTGGGTGCTTTTAATAGCCATATATGATGTTTCATATAAAGTTAAAA
GTTTCCCCATCTGTCTATCTATAGCGTCATGTTTTTCAGGATTTCTTAATTTCTGCAGCAGTTTAGATAT
ATATTTCGCAGGTAACTTTATTATTAATGAATTATGGGATTGATACATTTCCTTTGTCCAATCTAAATCT
TTTCCTGATTTCAATACCTCACTCTCATCTCTATTAATTATAAAACCGAGCTTTCCATACGGACCTGTTA
AATATGATTGTAATTGTCTATACTCAGATGGACCTAATTCTTCAAAATTTTTAGCATCAAAAACAACTTG
TCTTGTTTTATAGTCCTCCAATACTCGTTTCCAAAAATCAGATTTGCCACCATTGGTGCCTATAATATCT
CGTCTCTGAACTGCGTTACCATTTGGATGGGACTTGATGTCTGTTAGGTGGGATGCAAATACTATTCTTA
GTGCGTCTAAACACCATTGTTCAAATTCAGTGGCACCTTCATTTCCTATCGGTATCTGATCTAGATGAGT
AGTTATTTGACCTATTGTTTTATTTCTAATGGCTGAATTATCTGAAATAATATTAATATCATATTCGTCA
TTTATCTCCTCTGCTTCCTCTGGAGCAAGTGCATTACGATTTAGATTCAAACCAAGCCAGTAACATGGAT
GAATTAATAATTTCTCATTACTTTCAAAACCTTTATCTGGAGTTCGCCCGTCATGGCAAAATGAATAGGA
TGAGGTGTTTTTATCACGAATACCAACAAATCCTACACTATACAAACTTTGGAGAATTCCACTTGCCTTT
AACAACTGTATTTCAGACGTTATTTTAGGATCTCCATTTTCTTCGATTAATTCGAAAGATGCTTCTATTT
TTTTTAAGCACGTATAAACTGTTAATTCAGGTTCAATGCTACGAAATGCACTAGTTATAACCTGTATTGA
AGGAAAGATCTTCTGATACTCTTTCCAGAGATCTTCAAGTCTGGCCATGGAAATTGACTTGGCTGCATAT
TCTAGGTCAGTGTTTATGATAGTTTCTCTATTCTCTCTGAATGCGGAAAAAAAAGCTTCATTCAACAATG
ATAGTAAATCCCTGGGCCGGTAAAGGGTAAATTGCAAACATCGCTTAAAACCATTCCTCCCTTTAAGATC
ATCCGCTGTGCATCTATCCCAAACTCGTTGATCTTTCTCAATATCTAGCTTAAATGCTACTTTCATTCTT
TTAGCTGACAGCATTAGGAGTTGTGCCCAGTCCCAATGCAACCTTATGACTTGACCCTCTATATTTCTCG
AGTAATCAGGATCTTCCTTTGATAGCGACCTAAATATATTATCCCTTAAAAAAATTATTGGACGAATGCA
TTTTGCTTTTTGATTTAATTCAATAGATGCATATGCTAGACCTGCAATGATTCCAATTCCTATATTATCC
GGTTCATACGCCTCATCTAGCTTATCCATTAATATGACAACTTTCCTGTCTGAGCGTTCAAGAAGTGATA
CTATATTATTTTCTATTTCTGAGATATTCAAATTGAATTGAAGATCACCAATTGATTCTTCTGGGTTATT
TTCATCTAAATACTCCTTTGCGACAAGCCTACACTTTCTTAAAATGTCACCTTGTGCAGAATTCCATTTT
TTCAAATGTTCATTCAACAATGTTTCTGATGATATTTGAGATGACAATTTGTAATGAGATGATATATATG
ATGCTATCTCCATTAGCATAGCGTATCGCCATAATAGTCTTGTTGCTGCCCTTGCTAAATTAAATGATCC
TGTAAATGGTTTCAACATTGATCTGAAACCAATAATTTGAGAATCGTCTGGTGAGAAACTCAGGATTAAT
ATTTTTTTGTCTTTCTTCCAATGCTCATTTAGCTGAATAAATAAAGCACTTTTACCTGTCCCTCGTCTAC
CAACAACAATGGTCCTGTCATCAGTTTCAATTAGAGTCCTAAAGTCAGCAGTTTCAATGAAAGCATTACT
CAACATCTTTTTATCATTTTCTGCTGTCGTATCACCAAACGGATTAGACTTTGAAGTAATATTCAATTCC
ATATTCAACCTTTTATGTTAGTTGCTTTCATTTATTACTTTATATACTGTTGAACGAGCAATATTCATTG
TTTTTGATATATGTGAGGCACCTAACCCCTGTTGCCACATATTTAATACTGCATCTCTATCTATTTTTCT
TTTTCTACCAAAAACAACTCCTTTTGCCATTGCCTCTTGGCGACCTTCATTGGTACGCTCTAGTATTCTC
TGTCGTTCTGCCTGGGCCACTGCAGATAGAATAGTGACAACCATTTTACCCATCTCCCCATCGGTACTGA
TTCCGTCATCAATAAACCGAATGGATACACCTTGGGCGTCAAACTCTTTTATTAACTGGATCATGTCAGC
AGTATCGCGCCCAAGGCGGTCAAGTTTCTTCACCAAGATGACGTCACCTTCCTCCACCTTCATCCTCAGC
AAGTCCAGCCCTTTCCGATCGCTTGAACTGCCCGATGCCTTGTCAGTAAAGATGCGATTTGCTTTCACGC
CTGCGTCTTTGAGTGCCCGAACCTGAATATCGAGAGATTGCTGGCTGGTTGATACCCGTGCGTAACCAAA
AAGTCGCATAAAAATGTATCCTAAATCAAATATCGGACAAGCAGTGTCTGTTATAACAAAAAATCGATTT
AATAGACACATTAACAGCACTGTTTTTATGTGTGCGATAATTTATAATATTTCGGACGGTTGCAAAATTG
TTAATGAATAACTGTCAGGTAGGGAGCCTGATATGCCTGTCGACTTTCTAACCTCTGACCAAAAACAGAA
TTACGGTTGTTATGCTGCAGAACCTAATGACGTGCAACTGGCGCGCTATTTTCATCTTGATGAACGGGAT
CTGGCCTTCATTAACCAACGACGGGGCAAACATAATAGGCTGGGCATTGCGCTTCAGCTCACCACAGCCC
GTTTTCTGGGAACATTTCTGACGGATTTAACTCAGGTTCTGCCTGGTGTTCAACATTTTGTCGCGGTACA
GCTTAATATCCACCGTCCAGAAGTTCTCTCCCGCTATGCTGAACGGGACACTACCCTTAGAGAACATACT
GCATTAATTAAGGAATATTACGGCTATCATGAATTTGGTGATTTTCCATGGTCTTTCCGCCTGAAGCGTC
TGCTATATACCCGGGCGTGGCTCAGTAATGAGCGACCGGGTCTGATGTTTGATTTTGCCACTGCATGGTT
GCTTCAAAATAAGGTATTACTGCCCGGAGCAACCACACTAGTACGTCTCATCAGTGAAATTCGTGAAAGG
GCAAATCAGCGGCTGTGGAAAAAGCTGGCCGCACTGCCGAACAAATGGCAGGCAGCTCAAGTGATGGAGC
TTCTGGTCATTCCGGAAGGTCAGCGTGTATCAGCACTGGAACAGTTGAAAAAAGGCCCTGTTACAGTCAG
TGGACCTGCGTTTAATGAAGCGCTGGAACGATATATCCGATTACGAAGTCTTGAGTTTTCCCGACTGAAC
TTTTCCGGTCTGCCTGCCATTCAACTGCGTAATCTGGCTCGTTATGCTGGCATGGCGTCGGTAAAATATA
TCGCTCGAATGCCACAGCAGAGAAAGCTTGCTGTACTTACTGCATTCGTTAAAGCACAGGAAATAACGGC
ATTAGACGATGCCGTTGATGTGCTTGATATGCTAATTCTGGACATTATCCGCGAAGCAAAGAAAACCGGG
CAAAAAAAAAGACTCAGGACACTGAAAGATCTTGATCAGGCCGCATTGTTACTGGCGCGGGCATGTGCAT
TGTTGCTGGATGATAATACAGATGTCCCAGATCTCAGGCAGGTTATCTTCAAGTGCGTACCCAAAAACAG
ACTGGCAGAATCTGTAAGCAAGGTTAATGAACTTGCTCGTCCACAGAACAATAATTTCCATGACGAAATG
GTTGAGCAGTACGGTCGGGTTAAACGTTTTCTTCCGGCGGTGTTGCGGGACCTGCATTTCCGTGCGGCAC
CGGCAGGTGAACATGTACTGGCTGCGATTCATTATCTGGCAGAACTGAATGGTTCGAAAAAGCGCATCCT
TGATGATGCGCCTGAACATATTATCACCGGTCCCTGGAAACGCCTCGTATACGATGCGGAGGGACGGATA
CAGCGTGCAGGTTATTCACTATGTTTGCTGGAACGCCTTCAGGATGCACTGCGCCGCCGGGACATCTGGC
TTGAAAACAGTGATCGCTGGGGAGATCCTCGCGAGAAGTTGTTGCAAGGTGAAGAGTGGCAGACTCAGCG
TATTCCTGTCTGTCGGGCACTGGGACATCCTGTCGATGGACGTAAAGGTGTGCAACAACTGGCTATTCAG
CTGGATGAGACCTGGAAAGCCGTGGCATCACGATTTGAAAAGAATGCGGAAGTTCATATCTGTAATGAAG
GTAAATATCCATCCCTGACTATCAGTTGTCTGGAGAAACAGGAAGAGCCACCATCATTGCTTCGTCTAAA
TAATCGGATCAAACAGCTACTCCCACCGGTAGATTTAACGGAACTGTTACTTGAGATAGATGCCCAGACA
GGATTTACACATGAGTTTGCGCATGTCAGTGAATCTGGTGCTCGAGCGCAAGATTTGCACATCAGTTTAT
GTGCGGTATTGATGGCTGAAGCCTGTAATATCGGACTGGAACCGCTGATAAAGCACAATATACCAGCACT
GACCCGCCATCGGCTCAGTTGGGTGAAACAGAATTACCTTCGTGCAGAAACGCTGGTCAGCGCCAATGCC
CGCCTGGTTGATTTTCAGTCCACACTGGAGCTTGCTGGTCGTTGGGGAGGTGGAGAAGTGGCATCAGCTG
ACGGCATGCGCTTTGTCACACCAGTGAAGACCATCAACTCAGGATCTAACAGAAAATATTTTGGTTCTGG
ACGAGGCATCACCTGGTATAACTTCGTATCTGATCAGTACTCTGGGTTCCATGGCATTGTGGTACCCGGT
ACATTACGGGATTCGATTTTTGTACTGGAAGGACTTCTTGAGCAGCAGACAGGGCTGAATCCAGTTGAAA
TCATGACAGACACTGCGGGTAGCAGCGATATTATTTTCGGTCTGTTCTGGCTACTGGGGTATCAGTTTTC
CCCCCGGCTTGCCGATGCAGGTGAGGCGGTGTTCTGGCGGGTGAATAAATCGGCAAACTACGGAGTACTG
GATAAGTTGGCCCGAGGATATGCAGATCTGTCAAAAGCGGAGAGTCAGTGGGATGAGATGATGCGAACCG
CTGGTTCGCTGAAGTTGGGTACAATTCATGCGTCAGAACTCATTCGCTCTTTACTGAAAAGCTCGCGCCC
ATCAGGACTGGCACAGGCAATTATGGAAGTAGGGCGTGTAAACAAAACGCTATATCTCCTCAATTATATT
GATGATGAAGATTATCGTCGGCGGATCCTGACGCAGCTTAATCGAGGAGAAGGCCGCCACGCTGTGGCTC
GTGCGATTTGTTACGGACAACGCGGAGAGATCAGAAAGCGTTATCGTGAAGGGCAGGAAGATCAACTGGG
GGCGCTGGGCCTGGTTACTAATGCAGTGGTTCTGTGGAACACGCTCTATATGGAGGAAGCGTTGAGCTGG
ATGCGCCGTAATGGCGAAGAAATTATAGATGAAGATATCGCTCGGCTATCTCCCCTGATGCACGGGCATA
TCAATATGTTGGGCCATTATACATTCACGTTGCCAGAGGATATTTTAAAAGGGGAACTGAGAGCTCTAAA
TTTAAATATAAACAACGAATTATCTCCTTAACGTACGTTTTCGTTCCATTGGCCCTCAAACCCCATAACG
AGCTCACCAAGGTCAAATACGTCACAGAAGGGATGAGAAAGCCAGCATTCCTGTCTGGAGAGCAGAAGAA
AGCTATCGTGGACCTCCTCTTCAAGACGAACCGGAAAGTTACCGTGAAACAGCTCAAAGAAGACTATTTC
AAAAAGATTGAATGTTTCGACTCTGTTGAAATCAGCGGAGTGGAGGATCGCTTCAACGCATCCCTGGGAA
CGTATCACGATCTCCTGAAAATCATTAAAGACAAGGACTTCCTGGACAATGAGGAGAACGAGGACATTCT
TGAGGACATTGTCCTCACCCTTACGTTGTTTGAAGATAGGGAGATGATTGAAGAACGCTTGAAAACTTAC
GCTCATCTCTTCGACGACAAAGTCATGAAACAGCTCAAGAGGCGCCGATATACAGGATGGGGGCGGCTGT
CAAGAAAACTGATCAATGGGATCCGAGACAAGCAGAGTGGAAAGACAATCCTGGATTTTCTTAAGTCCGA
TGGATTTGCCAACCGGAACTTCATGCAGTTGATCCATGATGACTCTCTCACCTTTAAGGAGGACATCCAG
AAAGCACAAGTTTCTGGCCAGGGGGACAGTCTTCACGAGCACATCGCTAATCTTGCAGGTAGCCCAGCTA
TCAAAAAGGGAATACTGCAGACCGTTAAGGTCGTGGATGAACTCGTCAAAGTAATGGGAAGGCATAAGCC
CGAGAATATCGTTATCGAGATGGCCCGAGAGAACCAAACTACCCAGAAGGGACAGAAGAACAGTAGGGAA
AGGATGAAGAGGATTGAAGAGGGTATAAAAGAACTGGGGTCCCAAATCCTTAAGGAACACCCAGTTGAAA
ACACCCAGCTTCAGAATGAGAAGCTCTACCTGTACTACCTGCAGAACGGCAGGGACATGTACGTGGATCA
GGAACTGGACATCAATCGGCTCTCCGACTACGACGTGGCTGCTATCGTGCCCCAGTCTTTTCTCAAAGAT
GATTCTATTGATAATAAAGTGTTGACAAGATCCGATAAAGCTAGAGGGAAGAGTGATAACGTCCCCTCAG
AAGAAGTTGTCAAGAAAATGAAAAATTATTGGCGGCAGCTGCTGAACGCCAAACTGATCACACAACGGAA
GTTCGATAATCTGACTAAGGCTGAACGAGGTGGCCTGTCTGAGTTGGATAAAGCCGGCTTCATCAAAAGG
CAGCTTGTTGAGACACGCCAGATCACCAAGCACGTGGCCCAAATTCTCGATTCACGCATGAACACCAAGT
ACGATGAAAATGACAAACTGATTCGAGAGGTGAAAGTTATTACTCTGAAGTCTAAGCTGGTCTCAGATTT
CAGAAAGGACTTTCAGTTTTATAAGGTGAGAGAGATCAACAATTACCACCATGCGCATGATGCCTACCTG
AATGCAGTGGTAGGCACTGCACTTATCAAAAAATATCCCAAGCTTGAATCTGAATTTGTTTACGGAGACT
ATAAAGTGTACGATGTTAGGAAAATGATCGCAAAGTCTGAGCAGGAAATAGGCAAGGCCACCGCTAAGTA
CTTCTTTTACAGCAATATTATGAATTTTTTCAAGACCGAGATTACACTGGCCAATGGAGAGATTCGGAAG
CGACCACTTATCGAAACAAACGGAGAAACAGGAGAAATCGTGTGGGACAAGGGTAGGGATTTCGCGACAG
TCCGGAAGGTCCTGTCCATGCCGCAGGTGAACATCGTTAAAAAGACCGAAGTACAGACCGGAGGCTTCTC
CAAGGAAAGTATCCTCCCGAAAAGGAACAGCGACAAGCTGATCGCACGCAAAAAAGATTGGGACCCCAAG
AAATACGGCGGATTCGATTCTCCTACAGTCGCTTACAGTGTACTGGTTGTGGCCAAAGTGGAGAAAGGGA
AGTCTAAAAAACTCAAAAGCGTCAAGGAACTGCTGGGCATCACAATCATGGAGCGATCAAGCTTCGAAAA
AAACCCCATCGACTTTCTCGAGGCGAAAGGATATAAAGAGGTCAAAAAAGACCTCATCATTAAGCTTCCC
AAGTACTCTCTCTTTGAGCTTGAAAACGGCCGGAAACGAATGCTCGCTAGTGCGGGCGAGCTGCAGAAAG
GTAACGAGCTGGCACTGCCCTCTAAATACGTTAATTTCTTGTATCTGGCCAGCCACTATGAAAAGCTCAA
AGGGTCTCCCGAAGATAATGAGCAGAAGCAGCTGTTCGTGGAACAACACAAACACTACCTTGATGAGATC
ATCGAGCAAATAAGCGAATTCTCCAAAAGAGTGATCCTCGCCGACGCTAACCTCGATAAGGTGCTTTCTG
CTTACAATAAGCACAGGGATAAGCCCATCAGGGAGCAGGCAGAAAACATTATCCACTTGTTTACTCTGAC
CAACTTGGGCGCGCCTGCAGCCTTCAAGTACTTCGACACCACCATAGACAGAAAGCGGTACACCTCTACA
AAGGAGGTCCTGGACGCCACACTGATTCATCAGTCAATTACGGGGCTCTATGAAACAAGAATCGACCTCT
CTCAGCTCGGTGGAGACTAACCGGCTGATAAATTTCTTTGAATTTCTCCTTGATTATTTGTTATAAATGT
TATAAAATAATCTTGTTGGAACCATTCAAAACAGCATAGCAAGTTAAAATAAGGCTAGTCCGTTATCAAC
TTGAAAAAGTGGCACCGAGTCGGTGCTTTTTTTGATACTTCTATTCTACTCTGACTGCAAACCAAAAAAA
CAAGCGCTTTCAAAACGCTTGTTTTATCATTTTTAGGGAAATTAATCTCTTAATCCTTTTATCATTCTAC
ATTTAGGCGCTGCCATCTTGGGACAATGAAAACGTTAGTCATGGCGCGCCTTGACGGCTAGCTCAGTCCT
AGGTACAGTGCTAGCTTAATTAGTCTACGAGGTTTTAGAGCTATGCTGTTTTGAATGGTCCCAAAACCTG
CAGACAAGCCCGGCCGGCCTAAGGCGATGCCCCCTCGACCTCGATCAGGGAGGCGTTCAGGACGACTCAC
AAAGAAAGCCGGGCAATGCCCGGCTTTTTCCACGCCTCCTGGGCTGACTTCAGGTGCTACATTTGAAGAG
ATAAATTGCACTGAAATCTAGAGCGGTTCAGTAGAAAAGATCAAAGGATCTTCTTGAGATCCTTTTTTTC
TGCGCGTAATCTTTTGCCCTGTAAACGAAAAAACCACCTGGGGAGGTGGTTTGATCGAAGGTTAAGTCAG
TTGGGGAACTGCTTAACCGTGGTAACTGGCTTTCGCAGAGCACAGCAACCAAATCTGTCCTTCCAGTGTA
GCCGGACTTTGGCGCACACTTCAAGAGCAACCGCGTGTTTAGCTAAACAAATCCTCTGCGAACTCCCAGT
TACCAATGGCTGCTGCCAGTGGCGTTTTACCGTGCTTTTCCGGGTTGGACTCAAGTGAACAGTTACCGGA
TAAGGCGCAGCAGTCGGGCTGAACGGGGAGTTCTTGCTTACAGCCCAGCTTGGAGCGAACGACCTACACC
GAGCCGAGATACCAGTGTGTGAGCTATGAGAAAGCGCCACACTTCCCGTAAGGGAGAAAGGCGGAACAGG
TATCCGGTAAACGGCAGGGTCGGAACAGGAGAGCGCAAGAGGGAGCGACCCGCCGGAAACGGTGGGGATC
TTTAAGTCCTGTCGGGTTTCGCCCGTACTGTCAGATTCATGGTTGAGCCTCACGGCTCCCACAGATGCAC
CGGAAAAGCGTCTGTTTATGTGAACTCTGGCAGGAGGGCGGAGCCTATGGAAAAACGCCACCGGCGCGGC
CCTGCTGTTTTGCCTCACATGTTAGTCCCCTGCTTATCCACGGAATCTGTGGGTAACTTTGTATGTGTCC
GCAGCGCCCGCCGCAGTCTCACGCCCGGAGCGTAGCGACCGAGTGAGCTAGCTATTTGTTTATTTTTCTA
AATACATTCAAATATGTATCCGCTCATGAGACAATAACCCTGATAAATGCTTCAATAATATTGAAAAAGG
AAGAGTATGAGGGAAGCGGTGATCGCCGAAGTATCGACTCAACTATCAGAGGTAGTTGGCGTCATCGAGC
GCCATCTCGAACCGACGTTGCTGGCCGTACATTTGTACGGCTCCGCAGTGGATGGCGGCCTGAAGCCACA
CAGTGATATTGATTTGCTGGTTACGGTGACCGTAAGGCTTGATGAAACAACGCGGCGAGCTTTGATCAAC
GACCTTTTGGAAACTTCGGCTTCCCCTGGAGAGAGCGAGATTCTCCGCGCTGTAGAAGTCACCATTGTTG
TGCACGACGACATCATTCCTTGGCGTTATCCAGCTAAGCGCGAACTGCAATTTGGAGAATGGCAGCGCAA
TGACATTCTTGCGGGTATCTTCGAGCCAGCCACGATCGACATTGATCTGGCTATCTTGCTGACAAAAGCA
AGAGAACATAGCGTTGCCTTGGTAGGTCCAGCGGCGGAGGAACTCTTTGATCCGGTTCCTGAACAGGATC
TATTTGAGGCGCTAAATGAAACCTTAACGCTATGGAACTCGCCGCCCGACTGGGCTGGCGATGAGCGAAA
TGTAGTGCTTACGTTGTCCCGCATTTGGTACAGCGCAGTAACCGGCAAAATCGCGCCGAAGGATGTCGCT
GCCGACTGGGCAATGGAGCGCCTGCCGGCCCAGTATCAGCCCGTCATACTTGAAGCTAGACAGGCTTATC
TTGGACAAGAAGAAGATCGCTTGGCCTCGCGCGCAGATCAGTTGGAAGAATT
