>Addgene plasmid #48657 | DS-SPcasN- | addgene partial sequence | sequence record 72637 | StrepPyoCas9-5UTR-F 5'-CGGTGCCACTTTTTCAAGTTG-3'
GCTGTTTTGAATGGTTCCAACAAGATTATTTTATAACATTTATAACAAATAATCAAGGAGAAATTCAAAG
AAATTTATCAGCCGGTTAGTCTCCACCGAGCTGAGAGAGGTCGATTCTTGTTTCATAGAGCCCCGTAATT
GACTGATGAATCAGTGTGGCGTCCAGGACCTCCTTTGTAGAGGTGTACCGCTTTCTGTCTATGGTGGTGT
CGAAGTACTTGAAGGCTGCAGGCGCGCCCAAGTTGGTCAGAGTAAACAAGTGGATAATGTTTTCTGCCTG
CTCCCTGATGGGCTTATCCCTGTGCTTATTGTAAGCAGAAAGCACCTTATCGAGGTTAGCGTCGGCGAGG
ATCACTCTTTTGGAGAATTCGCTTATTTGCTCGATGATCTCATCAAGGTAGTGTTTGTGTTGTTCCACGA
ACAGCTGCTTCTGCTCATTATCTTCGGGAGACCCTTTGAGCTTTTCATAGTGGCTGGCCAGATACAAGAA
ATTAACGTATTTAGAGGGCAGTGCCAGCTCGTTACCTTTCTGCAGCTCGCCCGCACTAGCGAGCATTCGT
TTCCGGCCGTTTTCAAGCTCAAAGAGAGAGTACTTGGGAAGCTTAATGATGAGGTCTTTTTTGACCTCTT
TATATCCTTTCGCCTCGAGAAAGTCGATGGGGTTTTTTTCGAAGCTTGATCGCTCCATGATTGTGATGCC
CAGCAGTTCCTTGACGCTTTTGAGTTTTTTAGACTTCCCTTTCTCCACTTTGGCCACAACCAGTACACTG
TAAGCGACTGTAGGAGAATCGAATCCGCCGTATTTCTTGGGGTCCCAATCTTTTTTGCGTGCGATCAGCT
TGTCGCTGTTCCTTTTCGGGAGGATACTTTCCTTGGAGAAGCCTCCGGTCTGTACTTCGGTCTTTTTAAC
GATGTTCACCTGCGGCATGGACAGGACCTTCCGGACTGTCGCGAAATCCCTACCCT
