>Addgene plasmid #48657 | DS-SPcasN- | addgene partial sequence | sequence record 72683 | rrnB-T2-term 5'-ATCCTGACGGATGGCCTTT-3'
CTAACACCACGTCGTCCCTATCTGCTGCCCTAGGTCTATGAGTGGTTGCTGGATAACTTTACGGGCATGC
ATAAGGCTCGTATGATATATTCAGGGAGACCACAACGGTTTCCCTCTACAAATAATTTTGTTTAACTTTT
ACTAGAGGAGGAGGCAAAAATGGACAAGAAGTACTCCATTGGGCTCGCTATCGGCACAAACAGCGTCGGC
TGGGCCGTCATTACGGACGAGTACAAGGTGCCGAGCAAAAAATTCAAAGTTCTGGGCAATACCGATCGCC
ACAGCATAAAGAAGAACCTCATTGGCGCCCTCCTGTTCGACTCCGGGGAGACGGCCGAAGCCACGCGGCT
CAAAAGAACAGCACGGCGCAGATATACCCGCAGAAAGAATCGGATCTGCTACCTGCAGGAGATCTTTAGT
AATGAGATGGCTAAGGTGGATGACTCTTTCTTCCATAGGCTGGAGGAGTCCTTTTTGGTGGAGGAGGATA
AAAAGCACGAGCGCCACCCAATCTTTGGCAATATCGTGGACGAGGTGGCGTACCATGAAAAGTACCCAAC
CATATATCATCTGAGGAAGAAGCTTGTAGACAGTACTGATAAGGCTGACTTGCGGTTGATCTATCTCGCG
CTGGCGCATATGATCAAATTTCGGGGACACTTCCTCATCGAGGGGGACCTGAACCCAGACAACAGCGATG
TCGACAAACTCTTTATCCAACTGGTTCAGACTTACAATCAGCTTTTCGAAGAGAACCCGATCAACGCATC
CGGAGTTGACGCCAAAGCAATCCTGAGCGCTA
