>Addgene plasmid #48657 | DS-SPcasN- | addgene partial sequence | sequence record 73589 | hdCas9-R2 5'-CCGGCTTTATCCAACTCAGAC-3'
GATTATCGAACTTCCGTTGTGTGATCAGTTTGGCGTTCAGCAGCTGCCGCCAATAATTTTTCATTTTCTT
GACAACTTCTTCTGAGGGGACGTTATCACTCTTCCCTCTAGCTTTATCGGATCTTGTCAACACTTTATTA
TCAATAGAATCATCTTTGAGAAAAGACTGGGGCACGATAGCAGCCACGTCGTAGTCGGAGAGCCGATTGA
TGTCCAGTTCCTGATCCACGTACATGTCCCTGCCGTTCTGCAGGTAGTACAGGTAGAGCTTCTCATTCTG
AAGCTGGGTGTTTTCAACTGGGTGTTCCTTAAGGATTTGGGACCCCAGTTCTTTTATACCCTCTTCAATC
CTCTTCATCCTTTCCCTACTGTTCTTCTGTCCCTTCTGGGTAGTTTGGTTCTCTCGGGCCATCTCGATAA
CGATATTCTCGGGCTTATGCCTTCCCATTACTTTGACGAGTTCATCCACGACCTTAACGGTCTGCAGTAT
TCCCTTTTTGATAGCTGGGCTACCTGCAAGATTAGCGATGTGCTCGTGAAGACTGTCCCCCTGGCCAGAA
ACTTGTGCTTTCTGGATGTCCTCCTTAAAGGTGAGAGAGTCATCATGGATCAACTGCATGAAGTTCCGGT
TGGCAAATCCATCGGACTTAAGAAAATCCAGGATTGTCTTTCCACTCTGCTTGTCTCGGATCCCATTGAT
CAGTTTTCTTGACAGCCGCCCCCATCCTGTATATCGGCGCCTCTTGAGCTGTTTCATGACTTTGTCGTCG
AAGAGATGAGCGTAAGTTTTCAAGCGTTCTTCAATCATCTCCCTATCTTCAAACAACGTAAGGGTGAGGA
CAATGTCCTCAAGAATGTCCTCGTTCTCCTCATTGTCCAGGAAGTCCTTGTCTTTAATGATTTTCAGGAG
ATCGTGATACGTTCCCAGGGATGCGTTGAAGCGATCCTCCACTCCGCTGATTTCAACAGAGTCGAAACAT
